>Addgene plasmid #13112 | pc3XB-ZF13 | depositor full sequence | sequence record 7461 | Author sequence
GACGGATCGGGAGATCTCCCGATCCCCTATGGTGCACTCTCAGTACAATCTGCTCTGATGCCGCATAGTT
AAGCCAGTATCTGCTCCCTGCTTGTGTGTTGGAGGTCGCTGAGTAGTGCGCGAGCAAAATTTAAGCTACA
ACAAGGCAAGGCTTGACCGACAATTGCATGAAGAATCTGCTTAGGGTTAGGCGTTTTGCGCTGCTTCGCG
ATGTACGGGCCAGATATACGCGTTGACATTGATTATTGACTAGTTATTAATAGTAATCAATTACGGGGTC
ATTAGTTCATAGCCCATATATGGAGTTCCGCGTTACATAACTTACGGTAAATGGCCCGCCTGGCTGACCG
CCCAACGACCCCCGCCCATTGACGTCAATAATGACGTATGTTCCCATAGTAACGCCAATAGGGACTTTCC
ATTGACGTCAATGGGTGGAGTATTTACGGTAAACTGCCCACTTGGCAGTACATCAAGTGTATCATATGCC
AAGTACGCCCCCTATTGACGTCAATGACGGTAAATGGCCCGCCTGGCATTATGCCCAGTACATGACCTTA
TGGGACTTTCCTACTTGGCAGTACATCTACGTATTAGTCATCGCTATTACCATGGTGATGCGGTTTTGGC
AGTACATCAATGGGCGTGGATAGCGGTTTGACTCACGGGGATTTCCAAGTCTCCACCCCATTGACGTCAA
TGGGAGTTTGTTTTGGCACCAAAATCAACGGGACTTTCCAAAATGTCGTAACAACTCCGCCCCATTGACG
CAAATGGGCGGTAGGCGTGTACGGTGGGAGGTCTATATAAGCAGAGCTCTCTGGCTAACTAGAGAACCCA
CTGCTTACTGGCTTATCGAAATTAATACGACTCACTATAGGGAGACCCAAGCTGGCTAGCGTTTAAACGG
GCCCTCTAGACCCGGGGAGAAGCCGCATATTTGCCACATCCAAGGCTGTGGGAAGGTGTACGGCCAAAGC
GGTGCCCTTACACGTCACTTGCGCTGGCATACCGGTGGATCCTCTGCACAGTAGTAAGCTTAAGTTTAAA
CCGCTGATCAGCCTCGACTGTGCCTTCTAGTTGCCAGCCATCTGTTGTTTGCCCCTCCCCCGTGCCTTCC
TTGACCCTGGAAGGTGCCACTCCCACTGTCCTTTCCTAATAAAATGAGGAAATTGCATCGCATTGTCTGA
GTAGGTGTCATTCTATTCTGGGGGGTGGGGTGGGGCAGGACAGCAAGGGGGAGGATTGGGAAGACAATAG
CAGGCATGCTGGGGATGCGGTGGGCTCTATGGCTTCTGAGGCGGAAAGAACCAGCTGGGGCTCTAGGGGG
TATCCCC
[124 nt withheld, positions 1338-1461]
C
[91 nt withheld, positions 1463-1553]
A
[49 nt withheld, positions 1555-1603]
CCTTTGACGTTGGAGTCCACGTTCTTT
[37 nt withheld, positions 1631-1667]
ACCCTATCTCGGTCTATTCTTTTGATTTATAAGGGATTTTGCCGATTTCGGCCTATTGGTTAAAAAATGA
GCTGATTTAACAAAAATTTAACGCGAATTAATTCTGTGGAATGTGTGTCAGTTAGGGTGTGGAAAGTCCC
CAGGCTCCCCAGCAGGCAGAAGTATGCAAAGCATGCATCTCAATTAGTCAGCAACCAGGTGTGGAAAGTC
CCCAGGCTCCCCAGCAGGCAGAAGTATGCAAAGCATGCATCTCAATTAGTCAGCAACCATAGTCCCGCCC
CTAACTCCGCCCATCCCGCCCCTAACTCCGCCCAGTTCCGCCCATTCTCCGCCCCATGGCTGACTAATTT
TTTTTATTTATGCAGAGGCCGAGGCCGCCTCTGCCTCTGAGCTATTCCAGAAGTAGTGAGGAGGCTTTTT
TGGAGGCCTAGGCTTTTGCAAAAAGCTCCCGGCCGGGAGCTTGTATATCCATTTTCGGATCTGATCAAGA
GACAGGATGAGGATCGTTTCGCATGATTGAACAAGATGGATTGCACGCAGGTTCTCCGGCCGCTTGGGTG
GAGAGGCTATTCGGCTATGACTGGGCACAACAGACAATCGGCTGCTCTGATGCCGCCGTGTTCCGGCTGT
CAGCGCAGGGGCGCCCGGTTCTTTTTGTCAAGACCGACCTGTCCGGTGCCCTGAATGAACTGCAGGACGA
GGCAGCGCGGCTATCGTGGCTGGCCACGACGGGCGTTCCTTGCGCAGCTGTGCTCGACGTTGTCACTGAA
GCGGGAAGGGACTGGCTGCTATTGGGCGAAGTGCCGGGGCAGGATCTCCTGTCATCTCACCTTGCTCCTG
CCGAGAAAGTATCCATCATGGCTGATGCAATGCGGCGGCTGCATACGCTTGATCCGGCTACCTGCCCATT
CGACCACCAAGCGAAACATCGCATCGAGCGAGCACGTACTCGGATGGAAGCCGGTCTTGTCGATCAGGAT
GATCTGGACGAAGAGCATCAGGGGCTCGCGCCAGCCGAACTGTTCGCCAGGCTCAAGGCGCGCATGCCCG
ACGGCGAGGATCTCGTCGTGACCCATGGCGATGCCTGCTTGCCGAATATCATGGTGGAAAATGGCCGCTT
TTCTGGATTCATCGACTGTGGCCGGCTGGGTGTGGCGGACCGCTATCAGGACATAGCGTTGGCTACCCGT
GATATTGCTGAAGAGCTTGGCGGCGAATGGGCTGACCGCTTCCTCGTGCTTTACGGTATCGCCGCTCCCG
ATTCGCAGCGCATCGCCTTCTATCGCCTTCTTGACGAGTTCTTCTGAGCGGGACTCTGGGGTTCGAAATG
ACCGACCAAGCGACGCCCAACCTGCCATCACGAGATTTCGATTCCACCGCCGCCTTCTATGAAAGGTTGG
GCTTCGGAATCGTTTTCCGGGACGCCGGCTGGATGATCCTCCAGCGCGGGGATCTCATGCTGGAGTTCTT
CGCCCACCCCAACTTGTTTATTGCAGCTTATAATGGTTACAAATAAAGCAATAGCATCACAAATTTCACA
AATAAAGCATTTTTTTCACTGCATTCTAGTTGTGGTTTGTCCAAACTCATCAATGTATCTTATCATGTCT
GTATACCGTCGACCTCTAGCTAGAGCTTGGCGTAATCATGGTCATAGCTGTTTCCTGTGTGAAATTGTTA
TCCGCTCACAATTCCACACAACATACGAGCCGGAAGCATAAAGTGTAAAGCCTGGGGTGCCTAATGAGTG
AGCTAACTCACATTAATTGCGTTGCGCTCACTGCCCGCTTTCCAGTCGGGAAACCTGTCGTGCCAGCTGC
ATTAATGAATCGGCCAACGCGCGGGGAGAGGCGGTTTGCGTATTGGGCGCTCTTCCGCTTCCTCGCTCAC
TGACTCGCTGCGCTCGGTCGTTCGGCTGCGGCGAGCGGTATCAGCTCACTCAAAGGCGGTAATACGGTTA
TCCACAGAATCAGGGGATAACGCAGGAAAGAACATGTGAGCAAAAGGCCAGCAAAAGGCCAGGAACCGTA
AAAAGGCCGCGTTGCTGGCGTTTTTCCATAGGCTCCGCCCCCCTGACGAGCATCACAAAAATCGACGCTC
AAGTCAGAGGTGGCGAAACCCGACAGGACTATAAAGATACCAGGCGTTTCCCCCTGGAAGCTCCCTCGTG
CGCTCTCCTGTTCCGACCCTGCCGCTTACCGGATACCTGTCCGCCTTTCTCCCTTCGGGAAGCGTGGCGC
TTTCTCATAGCTCACGCTGTAGGTATCTCAGTTCGGTGTAGGTCGTTCGCTCCAAGCTGGGCTGTGTGCA
CGAACCCCCCGTTCAGCCCGACCGCTGCGCCTTATCCGGTAACTATCGTCTTGAGTCCAACCCGGTAAGA
CACGACTTATCGCCACTGGCAGCAGCCACTGGTAACAGGATTAGCAGAGCGAGGTATGTAGGCGGTGCTA
CAGAGTTCTTGAAGTGGTGGCCTAACTACGGCTACACTAGAAGAACAGTATTTGGTATCTGCGCTCTGCT
GAAGCCAGTTACCTTCGGAAAAAGAGTTGGTAGCTCTTGATCCGGCAAACAAACCACCGCTGGTAGCGGT
TTTTTTGTTTGCAAGCAGCAGATTACGCGCAGAAAAAAAGGATCTCAAGAAGATCCTTTGATCTTTTCTA
CGGGGTCTGACGCTCAGTGGAACGAAAACTCACGTTAAGGGATTTTGGTCATGAGATTATCAAAAAGGAT
CTTCACCTAGATCCTTTTAAATTAAAAATGAAGTTTTAAATCAATCTAAAGTATATATGAGTAAACTTGG
TCTGACAGTTACCAATGCTTAATCAGTGAGGCACCTATCTCAGCGATCTGTCTATTTCGTTCATCCATAG
TTGCCTGACTCCCCGTCGTGTAGATAACTACGATACGGGAGGGCTTACCATCTGGCCCCAGTGCTGCAAT
GATACCGCGAGACCCACGCTCACCGGCTCCAGATTTATCAGCAATAAACCAGCCAGCCGGAAGGGCCGAG
CGCAGAAGTGGTCCTGCAACTTTATCCGCCTCCATCCAGTCTATTAATTGTTGCCGGGAAGCTAGAGTAA
GTAGTTCGCCAGTTAATAGTTTGCGCAACGTTGTTGCCATTGCTACAGGCATCGTGGTGTCACGCTCGTC
GTTTGGTATGGCTTCATTCAGCTCCGGTTCCCAACGATCAAGGCGAGTTACATGATCCCCCATGTTGTGC
AAAAAAGCGGTTAGCTCCTTCGGTCCTCCGATCGTTGTCAGAAGTAAGTTGGCCGCAGTGTTATCACTCA
TGGTTATGGCAGCACTGCATAATTCTCTTACTGTCATGCCATCCGTAAGATGCTTTTCTGTGACTGGTGA
GTACTCAACCAAGTCATTCTGAGAATAGTGTATGCGGCGACCGAGTTGCTCTTGCCCGGCGTCAATACGG
GATAATACCGCGCCACATAGCAGAACTTTAAAAGTGCTCATCATTGGAAAACGTTCTTCGGGGCGAAAAC
TCTCAAGGATCTTACCGCTGTTGAGATCCAGTTCGATGTAACCCACTCGTGCACCCAACTGATCTTCAGC
ATCTTTTACTTTCACCAGCGTTTCTGGGTGAGCAAAAACAGGAAGGCAAAATGCCGCAAAAAAGGGAATA
AGGGCGACACGGAAATGTTGAATACTCATACTCTTCCTTTTTCAATATTATTGAAGCATTTATCAGGGTT
ATTGTCTCATGAGCGGATACATATTTGAATGTATTTAGAAAAATAAACAAATAGGGGTTCCGCGCACATT
TCCCCGAAAAGTGCCACCTGACGTC
Features (pLannotate 1.2.2; 20 found; start..end, strand, type, name):
     28..80      -  misc_feature   bom (fragment): basis of mobility region from pBR322
    235..614     +  enhancer       CMV enhancer: human cytomegalovirus immediate early enhancer
    615..818     +  promoter       CMV promoter: human cytomegalovirus (CMV) immediate early promoter
    814..847     +  LTR            5' LTR (truncated) (fragment): truncated 5' long terminal repeat (LTR) from HIV-1
    863..881     +  promoter       T7 promoter: promoter for bacteriophage T7 RNA polymerase
    930..1016    +  CDS            Sp7 (fragment): SP7_MOUSE - Also known as Osx. Experimental evidence at protein level: Swiss-Prot protein existence level 1. Transcriptional activator essential for osteoblast differentiation (PubMed:11792318, PubMed:17510056, PubMed:30026585). Binds to SP1 and EKLF consensus sequences and to other G/C-rich sequences (PubMed:11792318, PubMed:17510056). From Mus musculus (Mouse).
   1068..1292    +  polyA_signal   bGH poly(A) signal: bovine growth hormone polyadenylation signal
   1296..1317    +  promoter       SV40 promoter (fragment): SV40 enhancer and early promoter
   1338..1766    +  rep_origin     f1 ori (sequence partly withheld): f1 bacteriophage origin of replication; arrow indicates direction of (+) strand synthesis
   1780..2109    +  promoter       SV40 promoter: SV40 enhancer and early promoter
   2180..2971    +  CDS            neo: KKA2_KLEPN - Also known as kan, nptII. Experimental evidence at protein level: Swiss-Prot protein existence level 1. Resistance to kanamycin, neomycin, paromomycin, ribostamycin, butirosin and gentamicin B. From Klebsiella pneumoniae.
   2995..3153    +  CDS            ble (fragment): BLE_KLEPN - Experimental evidence at protein level: Swiss-Prot protein existence level 1. Binding protein with a strong affinity to the bleomycin family of antibiotics. Binds to CL990; an antimitotic-antibiotic compound. From Klebsiella pneumoniae.
   3148..3269    +  polyA_signal   SV40 poly(A) signal: SV40 polyadenylation signal
   3342..3358    -  protein_bind   lac operator: The lac repressor binds to the lac operator to inhibit transcription in E. coli. This inhibition can be relieved by adding lactose or isopropyl-β-D-thiogalactopyranoside (IPTG). lac repressor encoded by lacI
   3366..3396    -  promoter       lac promoter: promoter for the E. coli lac operon
   3411..3432    -  protein_bind   CAP binding site: CAP binding activates transcription in the presence of cAMP. E. coli catabolite activator protein
   3445..3537    -  CDS            lacI (fragment): lac repressor; lacI; The lac repressor binds to the lac operator to inhibit transcription in E. coli. This inhibition can be relieved by adding lactose or isopropyl-β-D-thiogalactopyranoside (IPTG).
   3720..4305    -  rep_origin     ori: high-copy-number ColE1/pMB1/pBR322/pUC origin of replication
   4476..5336    -  CDS            AmpR: β-lactamase; bla; confers resistance to ampicillin, carbenicillin, and related antibiotics
   5337..5441    -  promoter       AmpR promoter: bla
