[The description below was written by a language model from this plasmid's Addgene catalogue record and pLannotate feature annotations shown in this document.]
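Description:
pc3XB-ZF13 is a mammalian expression-type plasmid built on pc3XB, a modified version of Invitrogen's pcDNA3, and it serves as a module-archive clone in the Zinc Finger Consortium Modular Assembly Kit v1.0. It replicates in E. coli from a high-copy ColE1/pUC-type origin and is selected with ampicillin through the β-lactamase gene. An f1 origin is also present. For mammalian cells the backbone carries a neomycin phosphotransferase cassette driven by the SV40 enhancer/early promoter and terminated by the SV40 polyadenylation signal, allowing G418 selection.

The insert is a roughly 90 bp fragment encoding a single engineered zinc finger, ZF13, cloned between XbaI and BamHI sites that are both retained. According to the depositor, this finger derives from the Sangamo module set and recognises the DNA triplet GTA. The insert lies downstream of the CMV immediate early enhancer and promoter and a T7 promoter, and upstream of the bovine growth hormone polyadenylation signal. The automated annotation labels this region as a fragment of mouse Sp7. This almost certainly reflects sequence similarity among C2H2 zinc finger frameworks rather than a true Sp7 insert. Other short hits in the table, such as the HIV-1 LTR, ble, lacI and bom fragments, appear to be backbone remnants or partial matches rather than functional elements.

The plasmid is intended as a building block. Individual finger modules from the kit are excised and joined by restriction-based cloning to build multi-finger arrays with chosen DNA-binding specificities, which the associated publication uses to engineer zinc finger nucleases.
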