Addgene plasmid #13112: pc3XB-ZF13
Depositing lab: Keith Joung. Depositing organization: Massachusetts General Hospital. Publication: Standardized reagents and protocols for engineering zinc finger nucleases by modular assembly. Wright DA, Thibodeau-Beganny S, Sander JD, Winfrey RJ, Hirsh AS, Eichtinger M, Fu F, Porteus MH, Dobbs D, Voytas DF, Joung JK. Nat Protoc. 2006;1(3):1637-52. doi: 10.1038/nprot.2006.259 PubMed 17406455.
Backbone
  Vector backbone: pc3XB
  Backbone manufacturer: Modified Invitrogen pcDNA3
  Backbone size w/o insert (bp): 5400
  Vector type: Mammalian Expression
  Selectable markers: Neomycin (select with G418)
Growth in bacteria
  Bacterial resistance: Ampicillin, 100 μg/mL
  Growth temperature: 37°C
  Growth strain: XL1 Blue
  Copy number: High Copy
Gene/Insert
  Gene/Insert name: ZF13
  Insert size (bp): 90
  Cloning method: Restriction Enzyme; 5′ cloning site XbaI (not destroyed); 3′ cloning site BamHI (not destroyed)
  Sequencing primers: 5′ T7
Terms and licenses: Academic/Nonprofit Terms; Industry Terms: Not Available to Industry
Depositor comments: Part of the Zinc Finger Consortium Modular Assembly Kit v1.0. Finger protein sequence: PGEKPHICHIQGCGKVYGQSGALTRHLRWH. Target DNA sequence: GTA. This zinc finger is derived from the Sangamo module set.
How to cite: pc3XB-ZF13 was a gift from Keith Joung (Addgene plasmid # 13112 ; http://n2t.net/addgene:13112 ; RRID:Addgene_13112)
