>Addgene plasmid #13112 | pc3XB-ZF13 | addgene partial sequence | sequence record 19496 | CMV-F 5'-CGCAAATGGGCGGTAGGCGTG-3'
AGCTCTCTGGCTAACTAGAGAACCCACTGCTTACTGGCTTATCGAAATTAATACGACTCACTATAGGGAG
ACCCAAGCTGGCTAGCGTTTAAACGGGCCCTCTAGACCCGGGGAGAAGCCGCATATTTGCCACATCCAAG
GCTGTGGGAAGGTGTACGGCCAAAGCGGTGCCCTTACACGTCACTTGCGCTGGCATACCGGTGGATCCTC
TGCACAGTAGTAAGCTTAAGTTTAAACCGCTGATCAGCCTCGACTGTGCCTTCTAGTTGCCAGCCATCTG
TTGTTTGCCCCTCCCCCGTGCCTTCCTTGACCCTGGAAGGTGCCACTCCCACTGTCCTTTCCTAATAAAA
TGAGGAAATTGCATCGCATTGTCTGAGTAGGTGTCATTCTATTCTGGGGGGTGGGGTGGGGCAGGACAGC
AAGGGGGAGGATTGGGAAGACAATAGCAGGCATGCTGGGGATGCGGTGGGCTCTATGGCTTCTGAGGCGG
AAAGAACCAGCTGGGGCTCTAGGGGGTATCCCCACGCGCCCTGTAGCGGCGCATTAAGCGC
